>Addgene plasmid #112939 | pRSETb-LSS-SGFP2 | addgene full sequence | sequence record 220195 | Addgene NGS Result
GATCTCGATCCCGCGAAATTAATACGACTCACTATAGGGAGACCACAACGGTTTCCCTCTAGAAATAATT
TTGTTTAACTTTAAGAAGGAGATATACATATGCGGGGTTCTCATCATCATCATCATCATGGTATGGCTAG
TGAAAACCTGTATTTTCAGGGGCTAGCGCTACCGGTCGCCACCATGGTGAGCAAGGGCGAGGAGCTGTTC
ACCGGGGTGGTGCCCATCCTGGTCGAGCTGGACGGCGACGTAAACGGCCACAAGTTCAGCGTGTCCGGCG
AGGGCGAGGGCGATGCCACCTACGGCAAGCTGACCCTGAAGTTCATCTGCACCACCGGCAAGCTGCCCGT
GCCCTGGCCCACCCTCGTGACCACCCTGAGCTACGGCGTGCAGTGCTTCGCCCGCTACCCCGACCACATG
AAGCAGCACGACTTCTTCAAGTCCGCCATGCCCGAAGGCTACGTCCAGGAGCGCACCATCTTCTTCAAGG
ACGACGGCAACTACAAGACCCGCGCCGAGGTGAAGTTCGAGGGCGACACCCTGGTGAACCGCATCGAGCT
GAAGGGCATCGACTTCAAGGAGGACGGCAACATCCTGGGGCACAAGCTGGAGTACAACTACAACAGCCAC
AACGTCTATATCACCGCCGACAAGCAGAAGAACGGCATCAAGGCCAACTTCAAGATCCGCCACAACATCG
AGGACGGCGGCGTGCAGCTCGCCGACCACTACCAGCAGAACACCCCCATCGGCGACGGCCCCGTGCTGCT
GCCCGACAACCACTACCTGAGCATCCAGTCCAAGCTGAGCAAAGACCCCAACGAGAAGCGCGATCACATG
GTCCTGCTGGAGTTCGTGACCGCCGCCGGGATCACTCTCGGCATGGACGAGCTGTACAAGTCCGGACTCA
GATCTCGAGCTCAAGCTTGATCCGGCTGCTAACAAAGCCCGAAAGGAAGCTGAGTTGGCTGCTGCCACCG
CTGAGCAATAACTAGCATAACCCCTTGGGGCCTCTAAACGGGTCTTGAGGGGTTTTTTGCTGAAAGGAGG
AACTATATCCGGATCTGGCGTAATAGCGAAGAGGCCCGCACCGATCGCCCTTCCCAACAGTTGCGCAGCC
TGAATGGCGAATGGG
[124 nt withheld, positions 1136-1259]
C
[91 nt withheld, positions 1261-1351]
A
[49 nt withheld, positions 1353-1401]
CCTTTGACGTTGGAGTCCACGTTCTTT
[37 nt withheld, positions 1429-1465]
ACCCTATCTCGGTCTATTCTTTTGATTTATAAGGGATTTTGCCGATTTCGGCCTATTGGTTAAAAAATGA
GCTGATTTAACAAAAATTTAACGCGAATTTTAACAAAATATTAACGCTTACAATTTAGGTGGCACTTTTC
GGGGAAATGTGCGCGGAACCCCTATTTGTTTATTTTTCTAAATACATTCAAATATGTATCCGCTCATGAG
ACAATAACCCTGATAAATGCTTCAATAATATTGAAAAAGGAAGAGTATGAGTATTCAACATTTCCGTGTC
GCCCTTATTCCCTTTTTTGCGGCATTTTGCCTTCCTGTTTTTGCTCACCCAGAAACGCTGGTGAAAGTAA
AAGATGCTGAAGATCAGTTGGGTGCACGAGTGGGTTACATCGAACTGGATCTCAACAGCGGTAAGATCCT
TGAGAGTTTTCGCCCCGAAGAACGTTTTCCAATGATGAGCACTTTTAAAGTTCTGCTATGTGGCGCGGTA
TTATCCCGTATTGACGCCGGGCAAGAGCAACTCGGTCGCCGCATACACTATTCTCAGAATGACTTGGTTG
AGTACTCACCAGTCACAGAAAAGCATCTTACGGATGGCATGACAGTAAGAGAATTATGCAGTGCTGCCAT
AACCATGAGTGATAACACTGCGGCCAACTTACTTCTGACAACGATCGGAGGACCGAAGGAGCTAACCGCT
TTTTTGCACAACATGGGGGATCATGTAACTCGCCTTGATCGTTGGGAACCGGAGCTGAATGAAGCCATAC
CAAACGACGAGCGTGACACCACGATGCCTGTAGCAATGGCAACAACGTTGCGCAAACTATTAACTGGCGA
ACTACTTACTCTAGCTTCCCGGCAACAATTAATAGACTGGATGGAGGCGGATAAAGTTGCAGGACCACTT
CTGCGCTCGGCCCTTCCGGCTGGCTGGTTTATTGCTGATAAATCTGGAGCCGGTGAGCGTGGGTCTCGCG
GTATCATTGCAGCACTGGGGCCAGATGGTAAGCCCTCCCGTATCGTAGTTATCTACACGACGGGGAGTCA
GGCAACTATGGATGAACGAAATAGACAGATCGCTGAGATAGGTGCCTCACTGATTAAGCATTGGTAACTG
TCAGACCAAGTTTACTCATATATACTTTAGATTGATTTAAAACTTCATTTTTAATTTAAAAGGATCTAGG
TGAAGATCCTTTTTGATAATCTCATGACCAAAATCCCTTAACGTGAGTTTTCGTTCCACTGAGCGTCAGA
CCCCGTAGAAAAGATCAAAGGATCTTCTTGAGATCCTTTTTTTCTGCGCGTAATCTGCTGCTTGCAAACA
AAAAAACCACCGCTACCAGCGGTGGTTTGTTTGCCGGATCAAGAGCTACCAACTCTTTTTCCGAAGGTAA
CTGGCTTCAGCAGAGCGCAGATACCAAATACTGTTCTTCTAGTGTAGCCGTAGTTAGGCCACCACTTCAA
GAACTCTGTAGCACCGCCTACATACCTCGCTCTGCTAATCCTGTTACCAGTGGCTGCTGCCAGTGGCGAT
AAGTCGTGTCTTACCGGGTTGGACTCAAGACGATAGTTACCGGATAAGGCGCAGCGGTCGGGCTGAACGG
GGGGTTCGTGCACACAGCCCAGCTTGGAGCGAACGACCTACACCGAACTGAGATACCTACAGCGTGAGCT
ATGAGAAAGCGCCACGCTTCCCGAAGGGAGAAAGGCGGACAGGTATCCGGTAAGCGGCAGGGTCGGAACA
GGAGAGCGCACGAGGGAGCTTCCAGGGGGAAACGCCTGGTATCTTTATAGTCCTGTCGGGTTTCGCCACC
TCTGACTTGAGCGTCGATTTTTGTGATGCTCGTCAGGGGGGCGGAGCCTATGGAAAAACGCCAGCAACGC
GGCCTTTTTACGGTTCCTGGCCTTTTGCTGGCCTTTTGCTCACATGTTCTTTCCTGCGTTATCCCCTGAT
TCTGTGGATAACCGTATTACCGCCTTTGAGTGAGCTGATACCGCTCGCCGCAGCCGAACGACCGAGCGCA
GCGAGTCAGTGAGCGAGGAAGCGGAAGAGCGCCCAATACGCAAACCGCCTCTCCCCGCGCGTTGGCCGAT
TCATTAATGCAG
Features (pLannotate 1.2.2; 14 found; start..end, strand, type, name):
     20..38      +  promoter       T7 promoter: promoter for bacteriophage T7 RNA polymerase
     70..92      +  RBS            RBS: efficient ribosome binding site from bacteriophage T7 gene 10 (Olins and Rangwala, 1989)
    112..132     +  CDS            capTEV™ (fragment): composite tag for in vivo biotinylation, TEV protease cleavage, and 6xHis tagging
    142..161     +  CDS            TEV site (fragment): tobacco etch virus (TEV) protease recognition and cleavage site
    184..900     +  CDS            SGFP2: strongly enhanced green fluorescent protein (Kremers et al., 2007) mammalian codon-optimized
    901..928     +  misc_feature   MCS (fragment): multiple cloning site
    935..984     +  CDS            SET1 (fragment): solubility-enhancement tag derived from T7 phage gene 10B
    992..1039    +  terminator     T7 terminator: transcription terminator for bacteriophage T7 RNA polymerase
   1065..1131    +  CDS            lacZα (fragment): LacZα fragment of β-galactosidase; lacZ fragment
   1136..1564    +  rep_origin     f1 ori (sequence partly withheld): f1 bacteriophage origin of replication; arrow indicates direction of (+) strand synthesis
   1617..1721    +  promoter       AmpR promoter: bla
   1722..2582    +  CDS            AmpR: β-lactamase; bla; confers resistance to ampicillin, carbenicillin, and related antibiotics
   2753..3341    +  rep_origin     ori: high-copy-number ColE1/pMB1/pBR322/pUC origin of replication
   3524..3577    +  CDS            lacI (fragment): lac repressor; lacI; The lac repressor binds to the lac operator to inhibit transcription in E. coli. This inhibition can be relieved by adding lactose or isopropyl-β-D-thiogalactopyranoside (IPTG).
