[The description below was written by a language model from this plasmid's Addgene catalogue record and pLannotate feature annotations shown in this document.]
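Description:
pRSETb-LSS-SGFP2 is a small (about 3.6 kb) bacterial expression plasmid built on the pRSET backbone for producing the fluorescent protein LSS-SGFP2 in E. coli. The catalogue lists the vector type as "Mammalian Expression", but the stated purpose and every annotated regulatory element point to bacterial use. No mammalian promoter or polyadenylation signal is annotated. The plasmid is maintained at high copy through a ColE1/pUC-type origin and selected with ampicillin via the β-lactamase gene under its own promoter. An f1 origin is also present, which allows single-stranded DNA to be rescued with helper phage.

The expression cassette is driven by the T7 promoter, so transcription requires a host that supplies T7 RNA polymerase. The promoter is followed by the efficient ribosome binding site from phage T7 gene 10. Upstream of the fluorescent protein, the annotation software picked up short fragments matching a His-tag-containing composite tag and a protease site (labelled as TEV). These most likely reflect the N-terminal His-tag leader typical of pRSET vectors, though their exact identity cannot be confirmed from partial matches. The main open reading frame is annotated as SGFP2, a strongly enhanced, mammalian codon-optimised green fluorescent protein. The insert name suggests a synthetic SGFP2-derived variant, with "LSS" probably denoting a large Stokes shift, but the record does not define the term or list the distinguishing mutations. Remnants of the multiple cloning site and a T7 terminator close the cassette. The short SET1, lacZα and lacI fragments appear to be non-functional backbone remnants or partial matches.

The construct is suited to overexpressing and probably affinity-purifying the protein for in vitro spectroscopic characterisation.
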