Addgene plasmid #112939: pRSETb-LSS-SGFP2
Purpose: Bacterial expression vector for LSS-SGFP2
Depositing lab: Dorus Gadella. Depositing organization: University of Amsterdam.
Backbone
  Vector backbone: pRSET
  Vector type: Mammalian Expression
Growth in bacteria
  Bacterial resistance: Ampicillin, 100 μg/mL
  Growth temperature: 37°C
  Growth strain: DH5alpha
  Copy number: High Copy
Gene/Insert
  Gene/Insert name: LSS-SGFP2
  Species: Synthetic
  Promoter: T7
  Cloning method: Restriction Enzyme; 5′ cloning site unknown (unknown if destroyed)
Terms and licenses: Academic/Nonprofit Terms; Industry Terms: Not Available to Industry
How to cite: pRSETb-LSS-SGFP2 was a gift from Dorus Gadella (Addgene plasmid # 112939 ; http://n2t.net/addgene:112939 ; RRID:Addgene_112939)
